Addgene plasmid #52009: pMSCV-MAVS-M1A(KaganE18)
Purpose: Expresses the human MAVS CDS containing the point mutation M1A
Depositing lab: Jonathan Kagan. Depositing organization: Boston Children's Hospital. Publication: A Bicistronic MAVS Transcript Highlights a Class of Truncated Variants in Antiviral Immunity. Brubaker SW, Gauthier AE, Mills EW, Ingolia NT, Kagan JC. Cell. 2014 Feb 13;156(4):800-11. doi: 10.1016/j.cell.2014.01.021. PubMed 24529381.
Backbone
  Vector backbone: MSCV-IRES-GFP
  Vector type: Mammalian Expression, Retroviral
Growth in bacteria
  Bacterial resistance: Ampicillin, 100 μg/mL
  Growth temperature: 37°C
  Growth strain: DH5alpha
  Copy number: Low Copy
Gene/Insert
  Gene/Insert name: MAVS-M1A
  Mutation: changed Met 1 to Ala
  Cloning method: Restriction Enzyme; 5′ cloning site unknown (unknown if destroyed); 3′ cloning site unknown (unknown if destroyed)
  Sequencing primers: 5′ pLXSN_5
Terms and licenses: Academic/Nonprofit Terms; Industry Terms: Not Available to Industry
Depositor comments: XhoI and NotI
How to cite: pMSCV-MAVS-M1A(KaganE18) was a gift from Jonathan Kagan (Addgene plasmid # 52009 ; http://n2t.net/addgene:52009 ; RRID:Addgene_52009)
