[The description below was written by a language model from this plasmid's Addgene catalogue record.]
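Description:
pMSCV-MAVS-M1A(KaganE18) is a retroviral mammalian expression plasmid built on the MSCV-IRES-GFP backbone, a murine stem cell virus-derived vector. In vectors of this type the retroviral long terminal repeats flank the cargo, with the 5′ LTR driving transcription and a packaging signal allowing the transcript to be encapsidated when the plasmid is introduced into a packaging cell line; the resulting particles deliver and stably integrate the cassette into target mammalian cells. No feature table accompanies the record, so these elements are inferred from the named backbone rather than individually documented. The plasmid is propagated in E. coli under ampicillin selection and is listed as low copy. No mammalian drug-selection marker is stated. Instead, as the backbone name indicates, an IRES-GFP unit lies downstream of the insert, so that GFP is translated from the same transcript and marks transduced cells for identification or sorting.

The insert is the human MAVS coding sequence carrying a point mutation that changes the initiating methionine (Met 1) to alanine. MAVS is the mitochondrial antiviral signalling adaptor acting downstream of RIG-I-like receptors. Removing the first start codon is expected to prevent synthesis of the full-length protein while leaving any downstream in-frame initiation sites available. This fits the associated study's theme of a bicistronic MAVS transcript that yields truncated variants in antiviral immunity, although the record does not describe which products this mutant makes. The depositor notes XhoI and NotI in connection with cloning, though the 5′ and 3′ sites are formally listed as unknown. No epitope tags are recorded. The construct suits stable expression of this start-codon mutant for comparison with wild-type or other MAVS alleles.
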