>Addgene plasmid #52009 | pMSCV-MAVS-M1A(KaganE18) | depositor partial sequence | sequence record 80228 | XhoI-insert-NotI
CTCGAGGCACCGTTTGCTGAAGACAAGACCTATAAGTATATCTGCCGCAATTTCAGCAATTTTTGCAATG
TGGATGTTGTAGAGATTCTGCCTTACCTGCCCTGCCTCACAGCAAGAGACCAGGATCGACTGCGGGCCAC
CTGCACACTCTCAGGGAACCGGGACACCCTCTGGCATCTCTTCAATACCCTTCAGCGGCGGCCCGGCTGG
GTGGAGTACTTCATTGCGGCACTGAGGGGCTGTGAGCTAGTTGATCTCGCGGACGAAGTGGCCTCTGTCT
ACGAGAGCTACCAGCCTCGGACCTCGGACCGTCCCCCAGACCCACTGGAGCCACCGTCACTTCCTGCTGA
GAGGCCAGGGCCCCCCACACCTGCTGCGGCCCACAGCATCCCCTACAACAGCTGCAGAGAGAAGGAGCCA
AGTTACCCCATGCCTGTCCAGGAGACCCAGGCGCCAGAGTCCCCAGGAGAGAATTCAGAGCAAGCCCTGC
AGACGCTCAGCCCCAGAGCCATCCCAAGGAATCCAGATGGTGGCCCCCTGGAGTCCTCCTCTGACCTGGC
AGCCCTCAGCCCTCTGACCTCCAGCGGGCATCAGGAGAAGGACACAGAACTGGGCAGTACCCACACAGCA
GGTGCGACCTCCAGCCTCACACCATCCCGTGGGCCTGTGTCTCCATCTGTCTCCTTCCAGCCCCTGGCCC
GTTCCACCCCCAGGGCAAGCCGCTTGCCTGGACCCACAGGGTCAGTTGTATCTACTGGCACCTCCTTCTC
CTCCTCATCCCCTGGCTTGGCCTCTGCAGGGGCTGCAGAGGGTAAACAGGGTGCAGAGAGTGACCAGGCC
GAGCCTATCATCTGCTCCAGTGGGGCAGAGGCACCTGCCAACTCTCTGCCCTCCAAAGTGCCTACCACCT
TGATGCCTGTGAACACAGTGGCCCTGAAAGTGCCTGCCAACCCAGCATCTGTCAGCACAGTGCCCTCCAA
GTTGCCAACTAGCTCAAAGCCCCCTGGTGCAGTGCCTTCTAATGCGCTCACCAATCCAGCACCATCCAAA
TTGCCCATCAACTCAACCCGTGCTGGCATGGTGCCATCCAAAGTGCCTACTAGCATGGTGCTCACCAAGG
TGTCTGCCAGCACAGTCCCCACTGACGGGAGCAGCAGAAATGAGGAGACCCCAGCAGCTCCAACACCCGC
CGGCGCCACTGGAGGCAGCTCAGCCTGGCTAGACAGCAGCTTTGAGAATAGGGGCCTTGGGTCGGAGCTG
AGTAAGCCTGGCGTGCTGGCATCCCAGGTAGACAGCCCGTTCTCGGGCTGCTTCGAGGATCTTGCCATCA
GTGCCAGCACCTCCTTGGGCATGGGGCCCTGCCATGGCCCAGAGGAGAATGAGTATAAGTCCGAGGGCAC
CTTTGGGATCCACGTGGCTGAGAACCCCAGCATCCAGCTCCTGGAGGGCAACCCTGGGCCACCTGCGGAC
CCGGATGGCGGCCCCAGGCCACAAGCCGACCGGAAGTTCCAGGAGAGGGAGGTGCCATGCCACAGGCCCT
CACCTGGGGCTCTGTGGCTCCAGGTGGCTGTGACAGGGGTGCTGGTAGTCACACTCCTGGTGGTGCTGTA
CCGGCGGCGTCTGCACTAGGCGGCCGC
