>Addgene plasmid #52009 | pMSCV-MAVS-M1A(KaganE18) | addgene partial sequence | sequence record 81708 | pLXSN5 5'-CCCTTGAACCTCCTCGTTCGACC-3'
TCCTTCTCTAGGCGCCGGAATTAGATCTCTCGAGGCACCGTTTGCTGAAGACAAGACCTATAAGTATATC
TGCCGCAATTTCAGCAATTTTTGCAATGTGGATGTTGTAGAGATTCTGCCTTACCTGCCCTGCCTCACAG
CAAGAGACCAGGATCGACTGCGGGCCACCTGCACACTCTCAGGGAACCGGGACACCCTCTGGCATCTCTT
CAATACCCTTCAGCGGCGGCCCGGCTGGGTGGAGTACTTCATTGCGGCACTGAGGGGCTGTGAGCTAGTT
GATCTCGCGGACGAAGTGGCCTCTGTCTACGAGAGCTACCAGCCTCGGACCTCGGACCGTCCCCCAGACC
CACTGGAGCCACCGTCACTTCCTGCTGAGAGGCCAGGGCCCCCCACACCTGCTGCGGCCCACAGCATCCC
CTACAACAGCTGCAGAGAGAAGGAGCCAAGTTACCCCATGCCTGTCCAGGAGACCCAGGCGCCAGAGTCC
CCAGGAGAGAATTCAGAGCAAGCCCTGCAGACGCTCAGCCCCAGAGCCATCCCAAGGAATCCAGATGGTG
GCCCCCTGGAGTCCTCCTCTGACCTGGCAGCCCTCAGCCCTCTGACCTCCAGCGGGCATCAGGAGAAGGA
CACAGAACTGGGCAGTACCCACACAGCAGGTGCGACCTCCAGCCTCACACCATCCCGTGGGCCTGTGTCT
CCATCTGTCTCCTTCCAGCCCCTGGCCCGTTCCACCCCCAGGGCAAGCCGCTTGCCTGGACCCACAGGGT
CAGTTGTATCTACTGGCACCTCCTTCTCCTCCTCATCCCCTGGCTTGGCCTCTGCAGGGGCTGCAGAGGG
