>Addgene plasmid #52009 | pMSCV-MAVS-M1A(KaganE18) | addgene partial sequence | sequence record 82433 | pCDH-rev 5'-GCATTCCTTTGGCGAGAG-3'
CCAGGTTTCCGGGCCCTCACATTGCCAAAAGACGGCAATATGGTGGAAAATAACATATAGACAAACGCAC
ACCGGCCTTATTCCAAGCGGCTTCGGCCAGTAACGTTAGGGGGGGGGGCGGAATTCGATATCAAGCTTAT
CGATACCGTCGACGTTTAAACGCGGCCGCCTAGTGCAGACGCCGCCGGTACAGCACCACCAGGAGTGTGA
CTACCAGCACCCCTGTCACAGCCACCTGGAGCCACAGAGCCCCAGGTGAGGGCCTGTGGCATGGCACCTC
CCTCTCCTGGAACTTCCGGTCGGCTTGTGGCCTGGGGCCGCCATCCGGGTCCGCAGGTGGCCCAGGGTTG
CCCTCCAGGAGCTGGATGCTGGGGTTCTCAGCCACGTGGATCCCAAAGGTGCCCTCGGACTTATACTCAT
TCTCCTCTGGGCCATGGCAGGGCCCCATGCCCAAGGAGGTGCTGGCACTGATGGCAAGATCCTCGAAGCA
GCCCGAGAACGGGCTGTCTACCTGGGATGCCAGCACGCCAGGCTTACTCAGCTCCGACCCAAGGCCCCTA
TTCTCAAAGCTGCTGTCTAGCCAGGCTGAGCTGCCTCCAGTGGCGCCGGCGGGTGTTGGAGCTGCTGGGG
TCTCCTCATTTCTGCTGCTCCCGTCAGTGGGGACTGTGCTGGCAGACACCTTGGTGAGCACCATGCTAGT
AGGCACTTTGGATGGCACCATGCCAGCACGGGTTGAGTTGATGGGCAATTTGGATGGTGCTGGATTGGTG
AGCGCATTA
